>Addgene plasmid #164478 | pLenti sfGFP-LAMP1-mCherry (pHLARE) | addgene full sequence | sequence record 330063 | Addgene NGS Result
GCTGTACTTTCTATAGTGAATAGAGTTAGGCAGGGATATTCACCATTATCGTTTCAGACCCACCTCCCAA
CCCCGAGGGGACCCGACAGGCCCGAAGGAATAGAAGAAGAAGGTGGAGAGAGAGACAGAGACAGATCCAT
TCGATTAGTGAACGGATCTCGACGGTATCGATAAGCTTGGGAGTTCCGCGTTACATAACTTACGGTAAAT
GGCCCGCCTGGCTGACCGCCCAACGACCCCCGCCCATTGACGTCAATAATGACGTATGTTCCCATAGTAA
CGCCAATAGGGACTTTCCATTGACGTCAATGGGTGGAGTATTTACGGTAAACTGCCCACTTGGCAGTACA
TCAAGTGTATCATATGCCAAGTACGCCCCCTATTGACGTCAATGACGGTAAATGGCCCGCCTGGCATTAT
GCCCAGTACATGACCTTATGGGACTTTCCTACTTGGCAGTACATCTACGTATTAGTCATCGCTATTACCA
TGGTGATGCGGTTTTGGCAGTACATCAATGGGCGTGGATAGCGGTTTGACTCACGGGGATTTCCAAGTCT
CCACCCCATTGACGTCAATGGGAGTTTGTTTTGGCACCAAAATCAACGGGACTTTCCAAAATGTCGTAAC
AACTCCGCCCCATTGACGCAAATGGGCGGTAGGCGTGTACGGTGGGAGGTCTATATAAGCAGAGCTCGTT
TAGTGAACCGTCAGATCGCCTGGAGACGCCATCCACGCTGTTTTGACCTCCATAGAAGACACCGACTCTA
GAGGATCCAATGGACAGCAAAGGTTCGTCGCAGAAAGGGTCCCGCCTGCTCCTGCTGCTGGTGGTGTCAA
ATCTACTCTTGTGCCAGGGTGTGGTCTCCAGCAAGGGCGAGGAGCTGTTCACCGGGGTGGTGCCCATCCT
GGTCGAGCTGGACGGCGACGTAAACGGCCACAAGTTCAGCGTGCGCGGCGAGGGCGAGGGCGATGCCACC
AACGGCAAGCTGACCCTGAAGTTCATCTGCACCACCGGCAAGCTGCCCGTGCCCTGGCCCACCCTCGTGA
CCACCCTGACCTACGGCGTGCAGTGCTTCAGCCGCTACCCCGACCACATGAAGCGCCACGACTTCTTCAA
GTCCGCCATGCCCGAAGGCTACGTCCAGGAGCGCACCATCAGCTTCAAGGACGACGGCACCTACAAGACC
CGCGCCGAGGTGAAGTTCGAGGGCTACACCCTGGTGAACCGCATCGAGCTGAAGGGCATCGACTTCAAGG
AGGACGGCAACATCCTGGGGCACAAGCTGGAGTACAACTTCAACAGCCACAACGTCTATATCACCGCCGA
CAAGCAGAAGAACGGCATCAAGGCCAACTTCAAGATCCGCCACAACGTGGAGGACGGCAGCGTGCAGCTC
GCCGACCACTACCAGCAGAACACCCCCATCGGCGACGGCCCCGTGCTGCTGCCCGACAACCACTACCTGA
GCACCCAGTCCGTGCTGAGCAAAGACCCCAACGAGAAGCGCGACCACATGGTCCTGCTGGAGTTCGTGAC
CGCCGCCGGGATCACTCACGGCATGGACGAGCTGTACAAGTCCGGATCGAGCGCCACCGCCCCAGCACTG
TTCGAGGTGAAAGACAACAACGGCACAGCGTGTATAATGGCCAGCTTCTCTGCCTCCTTTCTGACCACCT
ATGAGGCTGGACATGTTTCTAAGGTCTCGAATATGACCCTGCCAGCCTCTGCAGAAGTCCTGAAGAATAG
CAGCTCTTGTGGTGAAAAGAATGCTTCTGAGCCCACCCTCGCAATCACCTTTGGAGAAGGATATTTACTG
AAACTCACCTTCACAAAAAACACAACACGTTACAGTGTCCAGCACATGTATTTCACATATAACCTGTCAG
ACACACAATTCTTTCCCAATGCCAGCTCCAAAGGGCCCGACACTGTGGATTCCACAACTGACATCAAGGC
AGACATCAACAAAACATACCGATGTGTCAGCGACATCAGGGTCTACATGAAGAATGTGACCATTGTGCTC
TGGGACGCTACTATCCAGGCCTACCTGCCGAGTAGCAACTTCAGCAAGGAAGAGACACGCTGCCCACAGG
ATCAACCTTCCCCAACTACTGGGCCACCCAGCCCCTCACCACCACTTGTGCCCACAAACCCCAGTGTGTC
CAAGTACAATGTGACTGGTGACAATGGAACCTGCCTGCTGGCCTCTATGGCACTGCAACTCAACATCACC
TACATGAAGAAGGACAACACGACTGTGACCAGAGCATTCAACATCAACCCAAGTGACAAATATAGTGGGA
CTTGCGGTGCCCAGTTGGTGACCCTGAAGGTGGGGAACAAGAGCAGAGTCCTGGAGCTGCAGTTTGGGAT
GAATGCCACTTCTAGCCTGTTTTTCCTGCAAGGAGTTCAGTTGAACATGACTCTTCCTGATGCCATAGAG
CCCACGTTCAGCACCTCCAACTATTCCCTGAAAGCTCTTCAGGCCAGTGTCGGCAACTCATACAAGTGCA
ACAGTGAGGAGCACATCTTTGTCAGCAAGGCGCTCGCCCTCAATGTCTTCAGCGTGCAAGTCCAGGCTTT
CAGGGTAGAAAGTGACAGGTTTGGGTCTGTGGAAGAGTGTGTACAGGACGGTAACAACATGCTGATCCCC
ATTGCTGTGGGCGGGGCCCTGGCAGGGCTGGTCCTCATCGTCCTCATCGCCTATCTCATCGGCAGGAAGA
GGAGTCACGCGGGCTATCAGACCATCTCGGAATTCGGCTCCACCGGCTCCACCGGCTCCACCGGCGCGGA
TCCACCGGTCGCCACCATGGTGAGCAAGGGCGAGGAGGATAACATGGCCATCATCAAGGAGTTCATGCGC
TTCAAGGTGCACATGGAGGGCTCCGTGAACGGCCACGAGTTCGAGATCGAGGGCGAGGGCGAGGGCCGCC
CCTACGAGGGCACCCAGACCGCCAAGCTGAAGGTGACCAAGGGTGGCCCCCTGCCCTTCGCCTGGGACAT
CCTGTCCCCTCAGTTCATGTACGGCTCCAAGGCCTACGTGAAGCACCCCGCCGACATCCCCGACTACTTG
AAGCTGTCCTTCCCCGAGGGCTTCAAGTGGGAGCGCGTGATGAACTTCGAGGACGGCGGCGTGGTGACCG
TGACCCAGGACTCCTCCCTGCAGGACGGCGAGTTCATCTACAAGGTGAAGCTGCGCGGCACCAACTTCCC
CTCCGACGGCCCCGTAATGCAGAAGAAGACCATGGGCTGGGAGGCCTCCTCCGAGCGGATGTACCCCGAG
GACGGCGCCCTGAAGGGCGAGATCAAGCAGAGGCTGAAGCTGAAGGACGGCGGCCACTACGACGCTGAGG
TCAAGACCACCTACAAGGCCAAGAAGCCCGTGCAGCTGCCCGGCGCCTACAACGTCAACATCAAGTTGGA
CATCACCTCCCACAACGAGGACTACACCATCGTGGAACAGTACGAACGCGCCGAGGGCCGCCACTCCACC
GGCGGCATGGACGAGCTGTACAAGTAATACCGGTTAGTAATGAGTTTGGAATTAATTCTGTGGAATGTGT
GTCAGTTAGGGTGTGGAAAGTCCCCAGGCTCCCCAGCAGGCAGAAGTATGCAAAGCATGCATCTCAATTA
GTCAGCAACCAGGTGTGGAAAGTCCCCAGGCTCCCCAGCAGGCAGAAGTATGCAAAGCATGCATCTCAAT
TAGTCAGCAACCATAGTCCCGCCCCTAACTCCGCCCATCCCGCCCCTAACTCCGCCCAGTTCCGCCCATT
CTCCGCCCCATGGCTGACTAATTTTTTTTATTTATGCAGAGGCCGAGGCCGCCTCTGCCTCTGAGCTATT
CCAGAAGTAGTGAGGAGGCTTTTTTGGAGGCCTAGGCTTTTGCAAAAAGCTCCCGGGAGCTTGTATATCC
ATTTTCGGATCTGATCAGCACGTGTTGACAATTAATCATCGGCATAGTATATCGGCATAGTATAATACGA
CAAGGTGAGGAACTAAACCATGGCCAAGCCTTTGTCTCAAGAAGAATCCACCCTCATTGAAAGAGCAACG
GCTACAATCAACAGCATCCCCATCTCTGAAGACTACAGCGTCGCCAGCGCAGCTCTCTCTAGCGACGGCC
GCATCTTCACTGGTGTCAATGTATATCATTTTACTGGGGGACCTTGTGCAGAACTCGTGGTGCTGGGCAC
TGCTGCTGCTGCGGCAGCTGGCAACCTGACTTGTATCGTCGCGATCGGAAATGAGAACAGGGGCATCTTG
AGCCCCTGCGGACGGTGCCGACAGGTGCTTCTCGATCTGCATCCTGGGATCAAAGCCATAGTGAAGGACA
GTGATGGACAGCCGACGGCAGTTGGGATTCGTGAATTGCTGCCCTCTGGTTATGTGTGGGAGGGCTAAGC
ACAATTCGAGCTCGGTACCTTTAAGACCAATGACTTACAAGGCAGCTGTAGATCTTAGCCACTTTTTAAA
AGAAAAGGGGGGACTGGAAGGGCTAATTCACTCCCAACGAAGACAAGATCTGCTTTTTGCTTGTACTGGG
TCTCTCTGGTTAGACCAGATCTGAGCCTGGGAGCTCTCTGGCTAACTAGGGAACCCACTGCTTAAGCCTC
AATAAAGCTTGCCTTGAGTGCTTCAAGTAGTGTGTGCCCGTCTGTTGTGTGACTCTGGTAACTAGAGATC
CCTCAGACCCTTTTAGTCAGTGTGGAAAATCTCTAGCAGTAGTAGTTCATGTCATCTTATTATTCAGTAT
TTATAACTTGCAAAGAAATGAATATCAGAGAGTGAGAGGAACTTGTTTATTGCAGCTTATAATGGTTACA
AATAAAGCAATAGCATCACAAATTTCACAAATAAAGCATTTTTTTCACTGCATTCTAGTTGTGGTTTGTC
CAAACTCATCAATGTATCTTATCATGTCTGGCTCTAGCTATCCCGCCCCTAACTCCGCCCATCCCGCCCC
TAACTCCGCCCAGTTCCGCCCATTCTCCGCCCCATGGCTGACTAATTTTTTTTATTTATGCAGAGGCCGA
GGCCGCCTCGGCCTCTGAGCTATTCCAGAAGTAGTGAGGAGGCTTTTTTGGAGGCCTAGGGACGTACCCA
ATTCGCCCTATAGTGAGTCGTATTACGCGCGCTCACTGGCCGTCGTTTTACAACGTCGTGACTGGGAAAA
CCCTGGCGTTACCCAACTTAATCGCCTTGCAGCACATCCCCCTTTCGCCAGCTGGCGTAATAGCGAAGAG
GCCCGCACCGATCGCCCTTCCCAACAGTTGCGCAGCCTGAATGGCGAATGGG
[124 nt withheld, positions 5303-5426]
C
[91 nt withheld, positions 5428-5518]
A
[49 nt withheld, positions 5520-5568]
CCTTTGACGTTGGAGTCCACGTTCTTT
[37 nt withheld, positions 5596-5632]
ACCCTATCTCGGTCTATTCTTTTGATTTATAAGGGATTTTGCCGATTTCGGCCTATTGGTTAAAAAATGA
GCTGATTTAACAAAAATTTAACGCGAATTTTAACAAAATATTAACGCTTACAATTTAGGTGGCACTTTTC
GGGGAAATGTGCGCGGAACCCCTATTTGTTTATTTTTCTAAATACATTCAAATATGTATCCGCTCATGAG
ACAATAACCCTGATAAATGCTTCAATAATATTGAAAAAGGAAGAGTATGAGTATTCAACATTTCCGTGTC
GCCCTTATTCCCTTTTTTGCGGCATTTTGCCTTCCTGTTTTTGCTCACCCAGAAACGCTGGTGAAAGTAA
AAGATGCTGAAGATCAGTTGGGTGCACGAGTGGGTTACATCGAACTGGATCTCAACAGCGGTAAGATCCT
TGAGAGTTTTCGCCCCGAAGAACGTTTTCCAATGATGAGCACTTTTAAAGTTCTGCTATGTGGCGCGGTA
TTATCCCGTATTGACGCCGGGCAAGAGCAACTCGGTCGCCGCATACACTATTCTCAGAATGACTTGGTTG
AGTACTCACCAGTCACAGAAAAGCATCTTACGGATGGCATGACAGTAAGAGAATTATGCAGTGCTGCCAT
AACCATGAGTGATAACACTGCGGCCAACTTACTTCTGACAACGATCGGAGGACCGAAGGAGCTAACCGCT
TTTTTGCACAACATGGGGGATCATGTAACTCGCCTTGATCGTTGGGAACCGGAGCTGAATGAAGCCATAC
CAAACGACGAGCGTGACACCACGATGCCTGTAGCAATGGCAACAACGTTGCGCAAACTATTAACTGGCGA
ACTACTTACTCTAGCTTCCCGGCAACAATTAATAGACTGGATGGAGGCGGATAAAGTTGCAGGACCACTT
CTGCGCTCGGCCCTTCCGGCTGGCTGGTTTATTGCTGATAAATCTGGAGCCGGTGAGCGTGGGTCTCGCG
GTATCATTGCAGCACTGGGGCCAGATGGTAAGCCCTCCCGTATCGTAGTTATCTACACGACGGGGAGTCA
GGCAACTATGGATGAACGAAATAGACAGATCGCTGAGATAGGTGCCTCACTGATTAAGCATTGGTAACTG
TCAGACCAAGTTTACTCATATATACTTTAGATTGATTTAAAACTTCATTTTTAATTTAAAAGGATCTAGG
TGAAGATCCTTTTTGATAATCTCATGACCAAAATCCCTTAACGTGAGTTTTCGTTCCACTGAGCGTCAGA
CCCCGTAGAAAAGATCAAAGGATCTTCTTGAGATCCTTTTTTTCTGCGCGTAATCTGCTGCTTGCAAACA
AAAAAACCACCGCTACCAGCGGTGGTTTGTTTGCCGGATCAAGAGCTACCAACTCTTTTTCCGAAGGTAA
CTGGCTTCAGCAGAGCGCAGATACCAAATACTGTTCTTCTAGTGTAGCCGTAGTTAGGCCACCACTTCAA
GAACTCTGTAGCACCGCCTACATACCTCGCTCTGCTAATCCTGTTACCAGTGGCTGCTGCCAGTGGCGAT
AAGTCGTGTCTTACCGGGTTGGACTCAAGACGATAGTTACCGGATAAGGCGCAGCGGTCGGGCTGAACGG
GGGGTTCGTGCACACAGCCCAGCTTGGAGCGAACGACCTACACCGAACTGAGATACCTACAGCGTGAGCT
ATGAGAAAGCGCCACGCTTCCCGAAGGGAGAAAGGCGGACAGGTATCCGGTAAGCGGCAGGGTCGGAACA
GGAGAGCGCACGAGGGAGCTTCCAGGGGGAAACGCCTGGTATCTTTATAGTCCTGTCGGGTTTCGCCACC
TCTGACTTGAGCGTCGATTTTTGTGATGCTCGTCAGGGGGGCGGAGCCTATGGAAAAACGCCAGCAACGC
GGCCTTTTTACGGTTCCTGGCCTTTTGCTGGCCTTTTGCTCACATGTTCTTTCCTGCGTTATCCCCTGAT
TCTGTGGATAACCGTATTACCGCCTTTGAGTGAGCTGATACCGCTCGCCGCAGCCGAACGACCGAGCGCA
GCGAGTCAGTGAGCGAGGAAGCGGAAGAGCGCCCAATACGCAAACCGCCTCTCCCCGCGCGTTGGCCGAT
TCATTAATGCAGCTGGCACGACAGGTTTCCCGACTGGAAAGCGGGCAGTGAGCGCAACGCAATTAATGTG
AGTTAGCTCACTCATTAGGCACCCCAGGCTTTACACTTTATGCTTCCGGCTCGTATGTTGTGTGGAATTG
TGAGCGGATAACAATTTCACACAGGAAACAGCTATGACCATGATTACGCCAAGCGCGCAATTAACCCTCA
CTAAAGGGAACAAAAGCTGGAGCTGCAAGCTTAATGTAGTCTTATGCAATACTCTTGTAGTCTTGCAACA
TGGTAACGATGAGTTAGCAACATGCCTTACAAGGAGAGAAAAAGCACCGTGCATGCCGATTGGTGGAAGT
AAGGTGGTACGATCGTGCCTTATTAGGAAGGCAACAGACGGGTCTGACATGGATTGGACGAACCACTGAA
TTGCCGCATTGCAGAGATATTGTATTTAAGTGCCTAGCTCGATACATAAACGGGTCTCTCTGGTTAGACC
AGATCTGAGCCTGGGAGCTCTCTGGCTAACTAGGGAACCCACTGCTTAAGCCTCAATAAAGCTTGCCTTG
AGTGCTTCAAGTAGTGTGTGCCCGTCTGTTGTGTGACTCTGGTAACTAGAGATCCCTCAGACCCTTTTAG
TCAGTGTGGAAAATCTCTAGCAGTGGCGCCCGAACAGGGACTTGAAAGCGAAAGGGAAACCAGAGGAGCT
CTCTCGACGCAGGACTCGGCTTGCTGAAGCGCGCACGGCAAGAGGCGAGGGGCGGCGACTGGTGAGTACG
CCAAAAATTTTGACTAGCGGAGGCTAGAAGGAGAGAGATGGGTGCGAGAGCGTCAGTATTAAGCGGGGGA
GAATTAGATCGCGATGGGAAAAAATTCGGTTAAGGCCAGGGGGAAAGAAAAAATATAAATTAAAACATAT
AGTATGGGCAAGCAGGGAGCTAGAACGATTCGCAGTTAATCCTGGCCTGTTAGAAACATCAGAAGGCTGT
AGACAAATACTGGGACAGCTACAACCATCCCTTCAGACAGGATCAGAAGAACTTAGATCATTATATAATA
CAGTAGCAACCCTCTATTGTGTGCATCAAAGGATAGAGATAAAAGACACCAAGGAAGCTTTAGACAAGAT
AGAGGAAGAGCAAAACAAAAGTAAGACCACCGCACAGCAAGCGGCCGCTGATCTTCAGACCTGGAGGAGG
AGATATGAGGGACAATTGGAGAAGTGAATTATATAAATATAAAGTAGTAAAAATTGAACCATTAGGAGTA
GCACCCACCAAGGCAAAGAGAAGAGTGGTGCAGAGAGAAAAAAGAGCAGTGGGAATAGGAGCTTTGTTCC
TTGGGTTCTTGGGAGCAGCAGGAAGCACTATGGGCGCAGCGTCAATGACGCTGACGGTACAGGCCAGACA
ATTATTGTCTGGTATAGTGCAGCAGCAGAACAATTTGCTGAGGGCTATTGAGGCGCAACAGCATCTGTTG
CAACTCACAGTCTGGGGCATCAAGCAGCTCCAGGCAAGAATCCTGGCTGTGGAAAGATACCTAAAGGATC
AACAGCTCCTGGGGATTTGGGGTTGCTCTGGAAAACTCATTTGCACCACTGCTGTGCCTTGGAATGCTAG
TTGGAGTAATAAATCTCTGGAACAGATTTGGAATCACACGACCTGGATGGAGTGGGACAGAGAAATTAAC
AATTACACAAGCTTAATACACTCCTTAATTGAAGAATCGCAAAACCAGCAAGAAAAGAATTAACAAGAAT
TATTGGAATTAGATAAATGGGCAAGTTTGTGGAATTGGTTTAACATAACAAATTGGCTGTGGTATATAAA
ATTATTCATAATGATAGTAGGAGGCTTGGTAGGTTTAAGAATAGTTTTT
Features (pLannotate 1.2.2; 31 found; start..end, strand, type, name):
     58..158     +  CDS            Rev (fragment): human immunodeficiency virus 1 (HIV-1) Rev protein; rev; enhances nuclear export of unspliced and incompletely spliced viral mRNAs
    159..179     -  misc_feature   MCS (fragment): pBluescript multiple cloning site
    189..492     +  enhancer       CMV enhancer: human cytomegalovirus immediate early enhancer
    493..696     +  promoter       CMV promoter: human cytomegalovirus (CMV) immediate early promoter
    780..870     +  CDS            prolactin signal sequence (fragment): signal sequence from bovine prolactin
    870..1580    +  CDS            Superfolder GFP: Superfolder GFP is a basic (constitutively fluorescent) green fluorescent protein published in 2005, derived from Aequorea victoria. It is reported to be a very rapidly-maturing weak dimer.
   1598..2757    +  CDS            LAMP1 (fragment): rat lysosome-associated membrane glycoprotein 1
   2817..3524    +  CDS            mCherry: mCherry is a basic (constitutively fluorescent) red fluorescent protein published in 2004, derived from Discosoma sp.. It is reported to be a very rapidly-maturing monomer with low acid sensitivity.
   3567..3896    +  promoter       SV40 promoter: SV40 enhancer and early promoter
   3944..3991    +  promoter       EM7 promoter: synthetic bacterial promoter&nbsp
   4010..4408    +  CDS            BSD: blasticidin S deaminase; Aspergillus terreus BSD; confers resistance to blasticidin
   4425..4493    +  CDS            nef (fragment): NEF_HV1Z2 - Experimental evidence at protein level: Swiss-Prot protein existence level 1. Extracellular Nef protein targets CD4(+) T-lymphocytes for apoptosis by interacting with CXCR4 surface receptors. From Human immunodeficiency virus type 1 group M subtype D (isolate Z2/CDC-Z34) (HIV-1).
   4495..4728    +  LTR            3' LTR (ΔU3): self-inactivating 3' long terminal repeat (LTR) from HIV-1
   4800..4921    +  polyA_signal   SV40 poly(A) signal: SV40 polyadenylation signal
   4961..5096    +  rep_origin     SV40 ori: SV40 origin of replication
   5117..5135    -  promoter       T7 promoter: promoter for bacteriophage T7 RNA polymerase
   5143..5298    +  CDS            lacZα (fragment): LacZα fragment of β-galactosidase; lacZ fragment
   5303..5731    +  rep_origin     f1 ori (sequence partly withheld): f1 bacteriophage origin of replication; arrow indicates direction of (+) strand synthesis
   5784..5888    +  promoter       AmpR promoter: bla
   5889..6749    +  CDS            AmpR: β-lactamase; bla; confers resistance to ampicillin, carbenicillin, and related antibiotics
   6920..7508    +  rep_origin     ori: high-copy-number ColE1/pMB1/pBR322/pUC origin of replication
   7691..7783    +  CDS            lacI (fragment): lac repressor; lacI; The lac repressor binds to the lac operator to inhibit transcription in E. coli. This inhibition can be relieved by adding lactose or isopropyl-β-D-thiogalactopyranoside (IPTG).
   7796..7817    +  protein_bind   CAP binding site: CAP binding activates transcription in the presence of cAMP. E. coli catabolite activator protein
   7832..7862    +  promoter       lac promoter: promoter for the E. coli lac operon
   7870..7886    +  protein_bind   lac operator: The lac repressor binds to the lac operator to inhibit transcription in E. coli. This inhibition can be relieved by adding lactose or isopropyl-β-D-thiogalactopyranoside (IPTG). lac repressor encoded by lacI
   7931..7949    +  promoter       T3 promoter: promoter for bacteriophage T3 RNA polymerase
   7977..8203    +  promoter       RSV promoter: Rous sarcoma virus enhancer/promoter
   8204..8384    +  LTR            5' LTR (truncated): truncated 5' long terminal repeat (LTR) from HIV-1
   8431..8556    +  misc_feature   HIV-1 Ψ: packaging signal of human immunodeficiency virus type 1
   8540..8903    +  CDS            HIV-1 gag (fragment): gag protein from human immunodeficiency virus 1; gag
   9049..9282    +  misc_feature   RRE: The Rev response element (RRE) of HIV-1 allows for Rev-dependent mRNA export from the nucleus to the cytoplasm.
