[The description below was written by a language model from this plasmid's Addgene catalogue record and pLannotate feature annotations shown in this document.]
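Description:
pLenti sfGFP-LAMP1-mCherry (pHLARE) is a lentiviral transfer plasmid of about 9.6 kb for mammalian expression of a ratiometric lysosomal pH biosensor. It is propagated in E. coli through a high-copy ColE1/pUC-type origin with ampicillin resistance (AmpR), and also carries an f1 origin and remnants of a pBluescript-type lac/T3/T7 region. The viral portion has a third-generation layout. An RSV promoter drives a truncated HIV-1 5' LTR, followed by the Ψ packaging signal with a gag fragment and the Rev response element. A self-inactivating ΔU3 3' LTR followed by an SV40 poly(A) signal and SV40 origin closes the transfer unit. Packaging and envelope functions are not encoded and must be supplied in trans to produce virus.

Between the LTRs, the CMV enhancer/promoter drives a single fusion open reading frame. A bovine prolactin signal sequence is followed by superfolder GFP, rat LAMP1 and then C-terminal mCherry. The annotation suggests that the prolactin leader takes the place of the native LAMP1 signal peptide, although the record does not say so explicitly. By the known topology of LAMP1, this would place sfGFP on the lumenal side of the lysosomal membrane and mCherry on the cytosolic side. The green-to-red ratio could then report lumenal pH, with mCherry as a reference for expression level. The depositor notes a D117Y substitution in sfGFP that is stated not to affect function. Downstream, an SV40 promoter, together with a bacterial EM7 promoter, drives blasticidin S deaminase for selecting stably transduced cells. The construct is used to generate lentivirus for measuring lysosomal pH in living cells, and the associated work compared lysosome pH in cancer cells.
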