Addgene plasmid #164478: pLenti sfGFP-LAMP1-mCherry (pHLARE)
Purpose: Lysosomal pH biosensor consisting of sfGFP-rat Lamp1-mCherry. Plasmid for lentivirus production.
Depositing lab: Diane Barber. Depositing organization: University of California, San Francisco (UCSF). Publication: pHLARE: A New Biosensor Reveals Decreased Lysosome pH in Cancer Cells. Webb BA, Aloisio FM, Charafeddine RA, Cook J, Wittmann T, Barber DL. Mol Biol Cell. 2020 Nov 25:mbcE20060383. doi: 10.1091/mbc.E20-06-0383. PubMed 33237838.
Backbone
  Vector backbone: pLenti
  Backbone size w/o insert (bp): 6900
  Total vector size (bp): 9600
  Vector type: Mammalian Expression, Lentiviral
  Selectable markers: Blasticidin
Growth in bacteria
  Bacterial resistance: Ampicillin, 100 μg/mL
  Growth temperature: 30°C
  Growth strain: NEB Stable
  Copy number: Unknown
Gene/Insert
  Gene/Insert name: LAMP1
  Species: R. norvegicus (rat)
  Insert size (bp): 2755
  Entrez Gene: Lamp1 (a.k.a. LGP120)
  Promoter: CMV
  Tag / fusion protein: mCherry (C terminal on insert); superfolder GFP (N terminal on insert)
  Cloning method: Gibson Cloning
  Sequencing primers: 5′ CMV-F, GFP-F, mCherry-R
Terms and licenses: Academic/Nonprofit Terms; Industry Terms: Not Available to Industry
Depositor comments: Please note there is a single mutation in sfGFP-D117Y. Depositor confirms this is not a concern for plasmid function.
How to cite: pLenti sfGFP-LAMP1-mCherry (pHLARE) was a gift from Diane Barber (Addgene plasmid # 164478 ; http://n2t.net/addgene:164478 ; RRID:Addgene_164478)
